>Addgene plasmid #90863 | PTTG1 A10.4 gRNA | addgene full sequence | sequence record 183909 | Addgene NGS Result
TGAGCGAGGAAGCGGAAGAGCGCCCAATACGCAAACCGCCTCTCCCCGCGCGTTGGCCGATTCATTAATG
CAGCTGGCACGACAGGTTTCCCGACTGGAAAGCGGGCAGTGAGCGCAACGCAATTAATGTGAGTTAGCTC
ACTCATTAGGCACCCCAGGCTTTACACTTTATGCTTCCGGCTCGTATGTTGTGTGGAATTGTGAGCGGAT
AACAATTTCACACAGGAAACAGCTATGACCATGATTACGCCAAGCGCGCAATTAACCCTCACTAAAGGGA
ACAAAAGCTGGAGCTGCAAGCTTAATGTAGTCTTATGCAATACTCTTGTAGTCTTGCAACATGGTAACGA
TGAGTTAGCAACATGCCTTACAAGGAGAGAAAAAGCACCGTGCATGCCGATTGGTGGAAGTAAGGTGGTA
CGATCGTGCCTTATTAGGAAGGCAACAGACGGGTCTGACATGGATTGGACGAACCACTGAATTGCCGCAT
TGCAGAGATATTGTATTTAAGTGCCTAGCTCGATACATAAACGGGTCTCTCTGGTTAGACCAGATCTGAG
CCTGGGAGCTCTCTGGCTAACTAGGGAACCCACTGCTTAAGCCTCAATAAAGCTTGCCTTGAGTGCTTCA
AGTAGTGTGTGCCCGTCTGTTGTGTGACTCTGGTAACTAGAGATCCCTCAGACCCTTTTAGTCAGTGTGG
AAAATCTCTAGCAGTGGCGCCCGAACAGGGACTTGAAAGCGAAAGGGAAACCAGAGGAGCTCTCTCGACG
CAGGACTCGGCTTGCTGAAGCGCGCACGGCAAGAGGCGAGGGGCGGCGACTGGTGAGTACGCCAAAAATT
TTGACTAGCGGAGGCTAGAAGGAGAGAGATGGGTGCGAGAGCGTCAGTATTAAGCGGGGGAGAATTAGAT
CGCGATGGGAAAAAATTCGGTTAAGGCCAGGGGGAAAGAAAAAATATAAATTAAAACATATAGTATGGGC
AAGCAGGGAGCTAGAACGATTCGCAGTTAATCCTGGCCTGTTAGAAACATCAGAAGGCTGTAGACAAATA
CTGGGACAGCTACAACCATCCCTTCAGACAGGATCAGAAGAACTTAGATCATTATATAATACAGTAGCAA
CCCTCTATTGTGTGCATCAAAGGATAGAGATAAAAGACACCAAGGAAGCTTTAGACAAGATAGAGGAAGA
GCAAAACAAAAGTAAGACCACCGCACAGCAAGCGGCCGCTGATCTTCAGACCTGGAGGAGGAGATATGAG
GGACAATTGGAGAAGTGAATTATATAAATATAAAGTAGTAAAAATTGAACCATTAGGAGTAGCACCCACC
AAGGCAAAGAGAAGAGTGGTGCAGAGAGAAAAAAGAGCAGTGGGAATAGGAGCTTTGTTCCTTGGGTTCT
TGGGAGCAGCAGGAAGCACTATGGGCGCAGCGTCAATGACGCTGACGGTACAGGCCAGACAATTATTGTC
TGGTATAGTGCAGCAGCAGAACAATTTGCTGAGGGCTATTGAGGCGCAACAGCATCTGTTGCAACTCACA
GTCTGGGGCATCAAGCAGCTCCAGGCAAGAATCCTGGCTGTGGAAAGATACCTAAAGGATCAACAGCTCC
TGGGGATTTGGGGTTGCTCTGGAAAACTCATTTGCACCACTGCTGTGCCTTGGAATGCTAGTTGGAGTAA
TAAATCTCTGGAACAGATTTGGAATCACACGACCTGGATGGAGTGGGACAGAGAAATTAACAATTACACA
AGCTTAATACACTCCTTAATTGAAGAATCGCAAAACCAGCAAGAAAAGAATGAACAAGAATTATTGGAAT
TAGATAAATGGGCAAGTTTGTGGAATTGGTTTAACATAACAAATTGGCTGTGGTATATAAAATTATTCAT
AATGATAGTAGGAGGCTTGGTAGGTTTAAGAATAGTTTTTGCTGTACTTTCTATAGTGAATAGAGTTAGG
CAGGGATATTCACCATTATCGTTTCAGACCCACCTCCCAACCCCGAGGGGACCCAGAGAGGGCCTATTTC
CCATGATTCCTTCATATTTGCATATACGATACAAGGCTGTTAGAGAGATAATTAGAATTAATTTGACTGT
AAACACAAAGATATTAGTACAAAATACGTGACGTAGAAAGTAATAATTTCTTGGGTAGTTTGCAGTTTTA
AAATTATGTTTTAAAATGGACTATCATATGCTTACCGTAACTTGAAAGTATTTCGATTTCTTGGCTTTAT
ATATCTTGTGGAAAGGACGAAACACCGTAGCTTTAGGTAAGGCTGGTGTTTAAGAGCTATGCTGGAAACA
GCATAGCAAGTTTAAATAAGGCTAGTCCGTTATCAACTTGAAAAAGTGGCACCGAGTCGGTGCTTTTTTT
GAATTCTAGATCTTGAGACAAATGGCAGTATTCATCCACAATTTTAAAAGAAAAGGGGGGATTGGGGGGT
ACAGTGCAGGGGAAAGAATAGTAGACATAATAGCAACAGACATACAAACTAAAGAATTACAAAAACAAAT
TACAAAAATTCAAAATTTTCGGGTTTATTACAGGGACAGCAGAGATCCACTTTGGCGCCGGCTCGAGTGG
CTCCGGTGCCCGTCAGTGGGCAGAGCGCACATCGCCCACAGTCCCCGAGAAGTTGGGGGGAGGGGTCGGC
AATTGAACCGGTGCCTAGAGAAGGTGGCGCGGGGTAAACTGGGAAAGTGATGTCGTGTACTGGCTCCGCC
TTTTTCCCGAGGGTGGGGGAGAACCGTATATAAGTGCAGTAGTCGCCGTGAACGTTCTTTTTCGCAACGG
GTTTGCCGCCAGAACACAGGTGTCGTGACGCGGGATCCGCCACCATGACCGAGTACAAGCCCACGGTGCG
CCTCGCCACCCGCGACGACGTCCCCAGGGCCGTACGCACCCTCGCCGCCGCGTTCGCCGACTACCCCGCC
ACGCGCCACACCGTCGATCCGGACCGCCACATCGAGCGGGTCACCGAGCTGCAAGAACTCTTCCTCACGC
GCGTCGGGCTCGACATCGGCAAGGTGTGGGTCGCGGACGACGGCGCCGCGGTGGCGGTCTGGACCACGCC
GGAGAGCGTCGAAGCGGGGGCGGTGTTCGCCGAGATCGGCCCGCGCATGGCCGAGTTGAGCGGTTCCCGG
CTGGCCGCGCAGCAACAGATGGAAGGCCTCCTGGCGCCGCACCGGCCCAAGGAGCCCGCGTGGTTCCTGG
CCACCGTCGGAGTCTCGCCCGACCACCAGGGCAAGGGTCTGGGCAGCGCCGTCGTGCTCCCCGGAGTGGA
GGCGGCCGAGCGCGCCGGGGTGCCCGCCTTCCTGGAGACCTCCGCGCCCCGCAACCTCCCCTTCTACGAG
CGGCTCGGCTTCACCGTCACCGCCGACGTCGAGGTGCCCGAAGGACCGCGCACCTGGTGCATGACCCGCA
AGCCCGGTGCCTGAACGCGTTAAGTCGACAATCAACCTCTGGATTACAAAATTTGTGAAAGATTGACTGG
TATTCTTAACTATGTTGCTCCTTTTACGCTATGTGGATACGCTGCTTTAATGCCTTTGTATCATGCTATT
GCTTCCCGTATGGCTTTCATTTTCTCCTCCTTGTATAAATCCTGGTTGCTGTCTCTTTATGAGGAGTTGT
GGCCCGTTGTCAGGCAACGTGGCGTGGTGTGCACTGTGTTTGCTGACGCAACCCCCACTGGTTGGGGCAT
TGCCACCACCTGTCAGCTCCTTTCCGGGACTTTCGCTTTCCCCCTCCCTATTGCCACGGCGGAACTCATC
GCCGCCTGCCTTGCCCGCTGCTGGACAGGGGCTCGGCTGTTGGGCACTGACAATTCCGTGGTGTTGTCGG
GGAAATCATCGTCCTTTCCTTGGCTGCTCGCCTGTGTTGCCACCTGGATTCTGCGCGGGACGTCCTTCTG
CTACGTCCCTTCGGCCCTCAATCCAGCGGACCTTCCTTCCCGCGGCCTGCTGCCGGCTCTGCGGCCTCTT
CCGCGTCTTCGCCTTCGCCCTCAGACGAGTCGGATCTCCCTTTGGGCCGCCTCCCCGCGTCGACTTTAAG
ACCAATGACTTACAAGGCAGCTGTAGATCTTAGCCACTTTTTAAAAGAAAAGGGGGGACTGGAAGGGCTA
ATTCACTCCCAACGAAGACAAGATCTGCTTTTTGCTTGTACTGGGTCTCTCTGGTTAGACCAGATCTGAG
CCTGGGAGCTCTCTGGCTAACTAGGGAACCCACTGCTTAAGCCTCAATAAAGCTTGCCTTGAGTGCTTCA
AGTAGTGTGTGCCCGTCTGTTGTGTGACTCTGGTAACTAGAGATCCCTCAGACCCTTTTAGTCAGTGTGG
AAAATCTCTAGCAGTACGTATAGTAGTTCATGTCATCTTATTATTCAGTATTTATAACTTGCAAAGAAAT
GAATATCAGAGAGTGAGAGGAACTTGTTTATTGCAGCTTATAATGGTTACAAATAAAGCAATAGCATCAC
AAATTTCACAAATAAAGCATTTTTTTCACTGCATTCTAGTTGTGGTTTGTCCAAACTCATCAATGTATCT
TATCATGTCTGGCTCTAGCTATCCCGCCCCTAACTCCGCCCATCCCGCCCCTAACTCCGCCCAGTTCCGC
CCATTCTCCGCCCCATGGCTGACTAATTTTTTTTATTTATGCAGAGGCCGAGGCCGCCTCGGCCTCTGAG
CTATTCCAGAAGTAGTGAGGAGGCTTTTTTGGAGGCCTAGGGACGTACCCAATTCGCCCTATAGTGAGTC
GTATTACGCGCGCTCACTGGCCGTCGTTTTACAACGTCGTGACTGGGAAAACCCTGGCGTTACCCAACTT
AATCGCCTTGCAGCACATCCCCCTTTCGCCAGCTGGCGTAATAGCGAAGAGGCCCGCACCGATCGCCCTT
CCCAACAGTTGCGCAGCCTGAATGGCGAATGGG
[124 nt withheld, positions 4934-5057]
C
[91 nt withheld, positions 5059-5149]
A
[49 nt withheld, positions 5151-5199]
CCTTTGACGTTGGAGTCCACGTTCTTT
[37 nt withheld, positions 5227-5263]
ACCCTATCTCGGTCTATTCTTTTGATTTATAAGGGATTTTGCCGATTTCGGCCTATTGGTTAAAAAATGA
GCTGATTTAACAAAAATTTAACGCGAATTTTAACAAAATATTAACGCTTACAATTTAGGTGGCACTTTTC
GGGGAAATGTGCGCGGAACCCCTATTTGTTTATTTTTCTAAATACATTCAAATATGTATCCGCTCATGAG
ACAATAACCCTGATAAATGCTTCAATAATATTGAAAAAGGAAGAGTATGAGTATTCAACATTTCCGTGTC
GCCCTTATTCCCTTTTTTGCGGCATTTTGCCTTCCTGTTTTTGCTCACCCAGAAACGCTGGTGAAAGTAA
AAGATGCTGAAGATCAGTTGGGTGCACGAGTGGGTTACATCGAACTGGATCTCAACAGCGGTAAGATCCT
TGAGAGTTTTCGCCCCGAAGAACGTTTTCCAATGATGAGCACTTTTAAAGTTCTGCTATGTGGCGCGGTA
TTATCCCGTATTGACGCCGGGCAAGAGCAACTCGGTCGCCGCATACACTATTCTCAGAATGACTTGGTTG
AGTACTCACCAGTCACAGAAAAGCATCTTACGGATGGCATGACAGTAAGAGAATTATGCAGTGCTGCCAT
AACCATGAGTGATAACACTGCGGCCAACTTACTTCTGACAACGATCGGAGGACCGAAGGAGCTAACCGCT
TTTTTGCACAACATGGGGGATCATGTAACTCGCCTTGATCGTTGGGAACCGGAGCTGAATGAAGCCATAC
CAAACGACGAGCGTGACACCACGATGCCTGTAGCAATGGCAACAACGTTGCGCAAACTATTAACTGGCGA
ACTACTTACTCTAGCTTCCCGGCAACAATTAATAGACTGGATGGAGGCGGATAAAGTTGCAGGACCACTT
CTGCGCTCGGCCCTTCCGGCTGGCTGGTTTATTGCTGATAAATCTGGAGCCGGTGAGCGTGGGTCTCGCG
GTATCATTGCAGCACTGGGGCCAGATGGTAAGCCCTCCCGTATCGTAGTTATCTACACGACGGGGAGTCA
GGCAACTATGGATGAACGAAATAGACAGATCGCTGAGATAGGTGCCTCACTGATTAAGCATTGGTAACTG
TCAGACCAAGTTTACTCATATATACTTTAGATTGATTTAAAACTTCATTTTTAATTTAAAAGGATCTAGG
TGAAGATCCTTTTTGATAATCTCATGACCAAAATCCCTTAACGTGAGTTTTCGTTCCACTGAGCGTCAGA
CCCCGTAGAAAAGATCAAAGGATCTTCTTGAGATCCTTTTTTTCTGCGCGTAATCTGCTGCTTGCAAACA
AAAAAACCACCGCTACCAGCGGTGGTTTGTTTGCCGGATCAAGAGCTACCAACTCTTTTTCCGAAGGTAA
CTGGCTTCAGCAGAGCGCAGATACCAAATACTGTTCTTCTAGTGTAGCCGTAGTTAGGCCACCACTTCAA
GAACTCTGTAGCACCGCCTACATACCTCGCTCTGCTAATCCTGTTACCAGTGGCTGCTGCCAGTGGCGAT
AAGTCGTGTCTTACCGGGTTGGACTCAAGACGATAGTTACCGGATAAGGCGCAGCGGTCGGGCTGAACGG
GGGGTTCGTGCACACAGCCCAGCTTGGAGCGAACGACCTACACCGAACTGAGATACCTACAGCGTGAGCT
ATGAGAAAGCGCCACGCTTCCCGAAGGGAGAAAGGCGGACAGGTATCCGGTAAGCGGCAGGGTCGGAACA
GGAGAGCGCACGAGGGAGCTTCCAGGGGGAAACGCCTGGTATCTTTATAGTCCTGTCGGGTTTCGCCACC
TCTGACTTGAGCGTCGATTTTTGTGATGCTCGTCAGGGGGGCGGAGCCTATGGAAAAACGCCAGCAACGC
GGCCTTTTTACGGTTCCTGGCCTTTTGCTGGCCTTTTGCTCACATGTTCTTTCCTGCGTTATCCCCTGAT
TCTGTGGATAACCGTATTACCGCCTTTGAGTGAGCTGATACCGCTCGCCGCAGCCGAACGACCGAGCGCA
GCGAGTCAG
Features (pLannotate 1.2.2; 27 found; start..end, strand, type, name):
     20..112     +  CDS            lacI (fragment): lac repressor; lacI; The lac repressor binds to the lac operator to inhibit transcription in E. coli. This inhibition can be relieved by adding lactose or isopropyl-β-D-thiogalactopyranoside (IPTG).
    125..146     +  protein_bind   CAP binding site: CAP binding activates transcription in the presence of cAMP. E. coli catabolite activator protein
    161..191     +  promoter       lac promoter: promoter for the E. coli lac operon
    199..215     +  protein_bind   lac operator: The lac repressor binds to the lac operator to inhibit transcription in E. coli. This inhibition can be relieved by adding lactose or isopropyl-β-D-thiogalactopyranoside (IPTG). lac repressor encoded by lacI
    260..278     +  promoter       T3 promoter: promoter for bacteriophage T3 RNA polymerase
    306..532     +  promoter       RSV promoter: Rous sarcoma virus enhancer/promoter
    533..713     +  LTR            5' LTR (truncated): truncated 5' long terminal repeat (LTR) from HIV-1
    760..885     +  misc_feature   HIV-1 Ψ: packaging signal of human immunodeficiency virus type 1
    869..1232    +  CDS            HIV-1 gag (fragment): gag protein from human immunodeficiency virus 1; gag
   1378..1611    +  misc_feature   RRE: The Rev response element (RRE) of HIV-1 allows for Rev-dependent mRNA export from the nucleus to the cytoplasm.
   1988..2014    +  CDS            Rev (fragment): human immunodeficiency virus 1 (HIV-1) Rev protein; rev; enhances nuclear export of unspliced and incompletely spliced viral mRNAs
   2018..2258    +  promoter       U6 promoter: RNA polymerase III promoter for human U6 snRNA
   2306..2373    +  misc_RNA       tracrRNA (fragment): trans-activating CRISPR RNA for the Streptococcus pyogenes CRISPR/Cas9 system
   2422..2539    +  misc_feature   cPPT/CTS: central polypurine tract and central termination sequence of HIV-1
   2608..2819    +  promoter       EF-1α core promoter: core promoter for human elongation factor EF-1α
   2845..3444    +  CDS            PuroR (fragment): puromycin N-acetyltransferase; pac from Streptomyces; confers resistance to puromycin
   3460..4048    +  misc_feature   WPRE: woodchuck hepatitis virus posttranscriptional regulatory element
   4099..4118    +  misc_feature   cPPT/CTS (fragment): central polypurine tract and central termination sequence of HIV-1
   4120..4353    +  LTR            3' LTR (ΔU3): self-inactivating 3' long terminal repeat (LTR) from HIV-1
   4431..4552    +  polyA_signal   SV40 poly(A) signal: SV40 polyadenylation signal
   4592..4727    +  rep_origin     SV40 ori: SV40 origin of replication
   4748..4766    -  promoter       T7 promoter: promoter for bacteriophage T7 RNA polymerase
   4774..4929    +  CDS            lacZα (fragment): LacZα fragment of β-galactosidase; lacZ fragment
   4934..5362    +  rep_origin     f1 ori (sequence partly withheld): f1 bacteriophage origin of replication; arrow indicates direction of (+) strand synthesis
   5415..5519    +  promoter       AmpR promoter: bla
   5520..6380    +  CDS            AmpR: β-lactamase; bla; confers resistance to ampicillin, carbenicillin, and related antibiotics
   6551..7139    +  rep_origin     ori: high-copy-number ColE1/pMB1/pBR322/pUC origin of replication
