[The description below was written by a language model from this plasmid's Addgene catalogue record and pLannotate feature annotations shown in this document.]
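Description:
PTTG1 A10.4 gRNA is a third-generation lentiviral CRISPR plasmid built on the pLenti-sgRNA backbone and carrying a single guide RNA directed against human PTTG1. It is propagated in E. coli through a high-copy ColE1/pUC-type origin with ampicillin selection (AmpR/β-lactamase). The backbone also retains an f1 origin, an SV40 origin, and remnants of a lac/lacZα cloning region flanked by T3 and T7 promoters. The catalogue lists the empty backbone as about 9.2 kb, whereas the sequenced plasmid is 7.3 kb. This would be consistent with a stuffer fragment being lost when the guide was cloned between the two BsmBI sites, which were destroyed in the process, but the record does not state this.

The viral cassette begins with an RSV promoter driving a truncated HIV-1 5' LTR, so genomic RNA production is Tat-independent. It continues with the Ψ packaging signal and a partial gag sequence, the Rev response element for nuclear export of the unspliced transcript, and a cPPT/CTS. It ends in a self-inactivating ΔU3 3' LTR followed by an SV40 polyadenylation signal. Within this frame, the human U6 RNA polymerase III promoter transcribes the PTTG1 spacer fused to the Streptococcus pyogenes sgRNA scaffold (annotated as a tracrRNA fragment). A separate EF-1α core promoter expresses puromycin N-acetyltransferase, with a WPRE enhancing transcript expression, so that transduced mammalian cells can be selected with puromycin.

No Cas9 is annotated on the plasmid, so the nuclease must be supplied separately in the target cells. The construct belongs to a guide series used to generate knockouts of cell-cycle genes in human cell lines for a large-scale analysis of the resulting phenotypes, including p53-dependent responses.
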