Addgene plasmid #90863: PTTG1 A10.4 gRNA
Purpose: 3rd generation lentiviral gRNA plasmid targeting human PTTG1
Depositing lab: Iain Cheeseman. Depositing organization: Whitehead Institute for Biomedical Research. Publication: Large-Scale Analysis of CRISPR/Cas9 Cell-Cycle Knockouts Reveals the Diversity of p53-Dependent Responses to Cell-Cycle Defects. McKinley KL, Cheeseman IM. Dev Cell. 2017 Feb 27;40(4):405-420.e2. doi: 10.1016/j.devcel.2017.01.012. Epub 2017 Feb 16. PubMed 28216383.
Backbone
  Vector backbone: pLenti-sgRNA
  Backbone manufacturer: Eric Lander & David Sabatini labs (Addgene plasmid #71409)
  Backbone size w/o insert (bp): 9151
  Vector type: Lentiviral, CRISPR
  Selectable markers: Puromycin
Growth in bacteria
  Bacterial resistance: Ampicillin, 100 μg/mL
  Growth temperature: 37°C
  Growth strain: NEB Stable
  Copy number: Unknown
Gene/Insert
  Gene/Insert name: PTTG1 (Guide Designation A10.4) (alt name: pKMKO series)
  gRNA/shRNA sequence: CACCgTAGCTTTAGGTAAGGCTGGT
  Species: H. sapiens (human)
  Promoter: U6
  Cloning method: Restriction Enzyme; 5′ cloning site BsmBI (destroyed during cloning); 3′ cloning site BsmBI (destroyed during cloning)
  Sequencing primers: 5′ hU6-F (5'-GAGGGCCTATTTCCCATGATT-3'); 3′ EF1a-R (5'-CACGGCGACTACTGCACTTA-3')
Terms and licenses: Academic/Nonprofit Terms; Industry Terms: Not Available to Industry
Depositor comments: Please note that gRNA target sequence listed is not strictly the 20nt spacer sequence, but also contains the 5' BsmBI overhang. For more information about knockout human cell lines generated using this plasmid, please see http://cellcycleknockouts.wi.mit.edu/ .
How to cite: PTTG1 A10.4 gRNA was a gift from Iain Cheeseman (Addgene plasmid # 90863 ; http://n2t.net/addgene:90863 ; RRID:Addgene_90863)
